>Addgene plasmid #42419 | DDX19A | depositor partial sequence | sequence record 57251 | DDX19A sequence 1366 bps
CATATGCACCATCATCATCATCATTCTTCTGGTGTAGATCTGGGTACCGAGAACCTGTACTTCCAATCCA
TGGAGGACAGAGCTGCCCAGTCCTTACTCAACAAGCTGATCAGAAGCAACCTTGTTGATAACACAAACCA
AGTGGAAGTCCTGCAGCGGGATCCAAACTCCCCTCTGTACTCGGTGAAGTCTTTTGAAGAGCTTCGGCTG
AAACCACAGCTTCTCCAAGGAGTCTATGCCATGGGTTTCAATCGTCCATCCAAGATACAAGAGAACGCAT
TGCCACTGATGCTTGCTGAGCCCCCACAGAACTTAATTGCCCAATCTCAGTCTGGTACTGGTAAAACAGC
TGCCTTCGTGCTGGCCATGCTTAGCCAAGTAGAACCTGCAAACAAATACCCCCAGTGTCTATGTCTCTCC
CCAACGTATGAGCTCGCCCTCCAAACAGGAAAAGTGATTGAACAAATGGGCAAATTTTACCCTGAACTGA
AGCTAGCTTATGCTGTTCGAGGCAATAAATTGGAAAGAGGCCAGAAGATCAGTGAGCAGATTGTCATTGG
CACCCCTGGGACTGTGCTGGACTGGTGCTCCAAGCTCAAGTTCATTGATCCCAAGAAAATCAAGGTGTTT
GTTCTGGATGAGGCTGATGTCATGATAGCCACTCAGGGCCACCAAGATCAGAGCATCCGCATCCAGAGGA
TGCTGCCCAGGAACTGCCAGATGCTGCTTTTCTCCGCCACCTTTGAAGACTCTGTGTGGAAGTTTGCCCA
GAAAGTGGTCCCAGACCCAAACGTTATCAAACTGAAGCGTGAGGAAGAGACCCTGGACACCATCAAGCAG
TACTATGTCCTGTGCAGCAGCAGAGACGAGAAGTTCCAGGCCTTGTGTAACCTCTACGGGGCCATCACCA
TTGCTCAAGCCATGATCTTCTGCCATACTCGCAAAACAGCTAGTTGGCTGGCAGCAGAGCTCTCAAAAGA
AGGCCACCAGGTGGCTCTGCTGAGTGGGGAGATGATGGTGGAACAGAGGGCTGCAGTGATTGAGCGCTTC
CGAGAGGGCAAAGAGAAGGTTTTGGTGACCACCAACGTGTGTGCCCGCGGCATTGATGTTGAACAAGTGT
CTGTCGTCATCAACTTTGATCTTCCCGTGGACAAGGACGGGAATCCTGACAATGAGACCTACCTGCACCG
GATCGGGCGCACGGGCCGCTTTGGCAAGAGGGGCCTGGCAGTGAACATGGTGGACAGCAAGCACAGCATG
AACATCCTGAACAGAATCCAGGAGCATTTTAATAAGAAGATAGAAAGATTGGACACAGATGATTTGGACG
AGATTGAGTGACAGTAAAGGTGGATACGGATCCGAA
