>Addgene plasmid #42419 | DDX19A | addgene partial sequence | sequence record 60679 | T7 5'-TAATACGACTCACTATAGGG-3'
TTCCCTCTAGAAATAATTTTGTTTAACTTTAAGAAGGAGATATACATATGCACCATCATCATCATCATTC
TTCTGGTGTAGATCTGGGTACCGAGAACCTGTACTTCCAATCCATGGAGGACAGAGCTGCCCAGTCCTTA
CTCAACAAGCTGATCAGAAGCAACCTTGTTGATAACACAAACCAAGTGGAAGTCCTGCAGCGGGATCCAA
ACTCCCCTCTGTACTCGGTGAAGTCTTTTGAAGAGCTTCGGCTGAAACCACAGCTTCTCCAAGGAGTCTA
TGCCATGGGTTTCAATCGTCCATCCAAGATACAAGAGAACGCATTGCCACTGATGCTTGCTGAGCCCCCA
CAGAACTTAATTGCCCAATCTCAGTCTGGTACTGGTAAAACAGCTGCCTTCGTGCTGGCCATGCTTAGCC
AAGTAGAACCTGCAAACAAATACCCCCAGTGTCTATGTCTCTCCCCAACGTATGAGCTCGCCCTCCAAAC
AGGAAAAGTGATTGAACAAATGGGCAAATTTTACCCTGAACTGAAGCTAGCTTATGCTGTTCGAGGCAAT
AAATTGGAAAGAGGCCAGAAGATCAGTGAGCAGATTGTCATTGGCACCCCTGGGACTGTGCTGGACTGGT
GCTCCAAGCTCAAGTTCATTGATCCCAAGAAAATCAAGGTGTTTGTTCTGGATGAGGCTGATGTCATGAT
AGCCACTCAGGGCCACCAAGATCAGAGCATCCGCATCCAGAGGATGCTGCCCAGGAACTGCCAGATGCTG
CTTTTCTCCGCCACCTTTGAAGACTCTGTGTGGAAGTTTGCCCAGAAAGTGGTCCCAGACCCAAACGTTA
TCAAACTGAAGCGTGAGGAAGAGACCCTGGACACCATCAAGCAGTACTATGTCCTGTGCAGCAGCAGAGA
CGAGAAGTTCCAGGCCTTGTGTAACCTCTACG
