[The description below was written by a language model from this plasmid's Addgene catalogue record.]
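Description:
DDX19A is a bacterial expression plasmid built on the pNIC28-Bsa4 backbone from the SGC, made to produce a recombinant human DEAD-box RNA helicase fragment for structure determination. It is maintained in E. coli as a high-copy plasmid under kanamycin selection. The record does not list the origin of replication or the promoter. However, the T7 and T7-terminator sequencing primers and the depositor's recommendation of a DE3 lysogen carrying a rare-codon tRNA plasmid point to a T7 RNA polymerase-driven expression cassette.

The insert is a human sequence of about 1.4 kb, introduced by ligation-independent cloning. It is fused at its N terminus to a hexahistidine tag followed by a TEV protease site, so the protein can be captured by immobilised metal affinity chromatography and the tag then cleaved off. The catalogue entry warns that the insert may not be the full open reading frame, which is typical of constructs trimmed to a crystallisable domain boundary. The exact residue range is not given. The mutation field only points to the depositor comments, which do not specify any changes.

The gene identity is somewhat ambiguous. The plasmid is named for DDX19A, but DDX19B (also known as DBP5) is given as an alternative name and both Entrez genes are linked. These two paralogues are closely related, so users should check the sequence to see which one is encoded. The entry also references two deposited crystal structures, in keeping with its stated use for producing protein for crystallography and related biochemical or biophysical studies.
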