Addgene plasmid #42419: DDX19A
Purpose: Bacterial expression for structure determination; may not be full ORF
Depositing lab: Nicola Burgess-Brown. Depositing organization: University of Oxford.
Backbone
  Vector backbone: pNIC28-Bsa4
  Backbone manufacturer: SGC
  Vector type: Bacterial Expression
Growth in bacteria
  Bacterial resistance: Kanamycin, 50 μg/mL
  Growth temperature: 37°C
  Growth strain: Mach1 ;
  Copy number: High Copy
Gene/Insert
  Gene/Insert name: DDX19A (alt names: DDX19B; gi|13177688; PDB:3EWS/'3G0H)
  Species: H. sapiens (human)
  Insert size (bp): 1366
  Mutation: See Comments
  Entrez Gene: DDX19A (a.k.a. DDX19L, FLJ11126, DDX19-DDX19L, DKFZp686C21137); DDX19B (a.k.a. DBP5, DDX19, RNAh)
  Tag / fusion protein: His6-TEV (N terminal on insert)
  Cloning method: Ligation Independent Cloning
  Sequencing primers: 5′ T7; 3′ T7-term
Terms and licenses: Academic/Nonprofit Terms; Industry Terms: Not Available to Industry
Depositor comments: http://www.thesgc.org/structures/3EWS/ Use BL21(DE3)-R3-pRARE2 strain for expression.
How to cite: DDX19A was a gift from Nicola Burgess-Brown (Addgene plasmid # 42419 ; http://n2t.net/addgene:42419 ; RRID:Addgene_42419)
